>Addgene plasmid #34323 | KHBD00170 | depositor partial sequence | sequence record 40890 | KHBD00170 sequence 1395 bps
ATGCACACGACAGCTCAACTGGATAGTCTGGAGCAGAAGCGCTCGGCCAGCCTGATCTTCCGAATTGAGC
AACTCCTGCCGAGCACCAGTATCACACCGACCAGCATGACCACTTCATCGACAGAAACCACATTGACGGC
CACCACGAGCACCGCAAGTCCGGCCAAGCGGATGAGGATGAGCAATCCACGACCAGGTGTTTACGCCTCG
CAGTACACGCCCAAGGATACCTGCTCCATGGCCATTCCCACGTCGGCTCTCCTGGGATCTACGGTCATGC
CCACGGATGGCAGCCGCTCCCACTGCCAGCTGTCCAATGGCGAACTAATCGTATCCGGTTCACTGTTGCG
GCAGATCAAACTCTCCGAGGATGTGTATAGCTTCAATGCCATCTTCGAACTGCATGGTGGACAAGTGCGC
GTCCGTTTGGTCAGGGATGTAGCCCGGGAGGACGAGATCGTGGCCTGGTTCGGTGAGGAGTTGGTTCTCC
TTATGGGCATTCCCTTCCTGACGCCCCTAAACATTCAAGGAAACAGTCGCTACATGTGTCACCTCTGCCA
TTTGACTTTCGAGACACCCCACCCGCTGAAGATCCATTTGGCTCTGGGTTGCGGTCGCAGTGCCATGGAC
ATCCTTTGGATGCGACTTCACTACGCGCTGAAGGCGGCAGCAAGAAGTCACACAGAAACCCAGCACTCAC
CCATTCCGGCGACCTCGTCCACGTCTTCGGCCTCGCCCACCCACTCGCCACCGCCGCAGATGCCACCACG
GTTCTCCGCCTTCCGTCCCATTGCAGCACTTACCCAGAGTTTGCCCATGGTACCCGTAACCACAGCAGCA
ACGCCTCTATCCTACCTGCCCTCCATGTCGATGGCCACTGCACCGTTGTCGACGAATCCAATGAATGCAG
CTGCCCAGATCGAGGCCATAGTCAGCAATATGGGTGCCTCCAAGCAGGGTCATCTGTGCATCTACTGCGG
CAAGGTGTACTCCCGGAAATATGGCCTGAAGATCCACATACGCACCCACACCGGATTCAAGCCGCTGAAG
TGCAAGTTCTGCCTGAGACCTTTTGGCGATCCCAGCAATCTCAACAAGCATGTGAGGCTGCATCTGCAGA
CGCATCCGAGTAGTTCCGCGGGAGTCGCCGATGGTGGAGCAAGTGGTGCCGACATGGACGGCGATGTGGA
CATCGAAGGGGAGACGGATGCTGACTACCAGTGCCACGTGTGCCATAAATCCTTTCCACGGCGCAGGGAT
CTACAGCGACACATGGAGACCCGGCATGGTGGACACCATTCCCATTCCCATTCCGAGTCCCGGTCCAGCT
CCACCAGCACCTCCAGTACAACCACAATGACCGCAACGGTGACCACATCTACTTCGAAATCCAGC
