>Addgene plasmid #34323 | KHBD00170 | addgene partial sequence | sequence record 42005 | M13-Rev 5'-CAGGAAACAGCTATGACC-3'
TTTTATTTTGACTGATAGTGACCTGTTCGTTGCAACAAATTGATAAGCAATGCTTTCTTATAATGCCAAC
TTTGTACAAGAAAGTTGGCAAGCTGGATTTCGAAGTAGATGTGGTCACCGTTGCGGTCATTGTGGTTGTA
CTGGAGGTGCTGGTGGAGCTGGACCGGGACTCGGAATGGGAATGGGAATGGTGTCCACCATGCCGGGTCT
CCATGTGTCGCTGTAGATCCCTGCGCCGTGGAAAGGATTTATGGCACACGTGGCACTGGTAGTCAGCATC
CGTCTCCCCTTCGATGTCCACATCGCCGTCCATGTCGGCACCACTTGCTCCACCATCGGCGACTCCCGCG
GAACTACTCGGATGCGTCTGCAGATGCAGCCTCACATGCTTGTTGAGATTGCTGGGATCGCCAAAAGGTC
TCAGGCAGAACTTGCACTTCAGCGGCTTGAATCCGGTGTGGGTGCGTATGTGGATCTTCAGGCCATATTT
CCGGGAGTACACCTTGCCGCAGTAGATGCACAGATGACCCTGCTTGGAGGCACCCATATTGCTGACTATG
GCCTCGATCTGGGCAGCTGCATTCATTGGATTCGTCGACAACGGTGCAGTGGCCATCGACATGGAGGGCA
GGTAGGATAGAGGCGTTGCTGCTGTGGTTACGGGTACCATGGGCAAACTCTGGGTAAGTGCTGCAATGGG
ACGGAAGGCGGAGAACCGTGGTGGCATCTGCGGCGGTGGCGAGTGGGTGGGC
