[The description below was written by a language model from this plasmid's Addgene catalogue record.]
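Description:
KHBD00170 is a Gateway entry-type clone built in the pDONR221 donor vector backbone (Invitrogen), carrying the open reading frame of the Drosophila melanogaster gene CG13296 (FBgn0035687). The backbone contributes about 2.5 kb and the insert about 1.4 kb. The plasmid is maintained in E. coli as a high-copy construct under kanamycin selection. The insert was introduced by Gateway recombination, so it would be expected to sit between attL-type recombination sites generated when a PCR product flanked by attB sites recombines into the donor vector. No feature table is provided with the record, however, so the exact sites and other backbone elements are not itemised. M13 forward and reverse priming sites flank the insert and are the listed sequencing primers.

The vector is a cloning intermediate rather than an expression plasmid, and the record lists no promoter, tag or reporter driving the ORF. The depositor notes that the ORFs in this collection were cloned open-ended, without a stop codon. After an LR reaction into a suitable destination vector, the coding sequence can therefore be read through into a C-terminal fusion partner as well as joined to N-terminal ones. The clone belongs to a collection associated with a study on automated protein-DNA interaction screening of Drosophila regulatory elements, which suggests that CG13296 was included as a candidate DNA-binding factor to be shuttled into screening vectors. The record does not specify the destination vectors or the assay format. The plasmid is available under academic and nonprofit terms only.
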