Addgene plasmid #34323: KHBD00170
Depositing lab: Bart Deplancke. Depositing organization: Swiss Federal Institute of Technology (EPFL). Publication: Automated protein-DNA interaction screening of Drosophila regulatory elements. Korneel Hens, Jean-Daniel Feuz, Alina Isakova, Antonina Lagovitina, Andreas Massouras, Julien Bryois, Patrick Callaerts, Susan E. Celniker, Bart Deplancke. Nat Methods. 2011 Oct 30;8(12):1065-70. 10.1038/nmeth.1763 PubMed 22037703.
Backbone
  Vector backbone: pDONR221
  Backbone manufacturer: Invitrogen
  Backbone size w/o insert (bp): 2536
  Vector type: Gateway Donor Vector
Growth in bacteria
  Bacterial resistance: Kanamycin, 50 μg/mL
  Growth temperature: 37°C
  Growth strain: DH5alpha
  Copy number: High Copy
Gene/Insert
  Gene/Insert name: CG13296 (alt names: FBgn0035687; CG13296)
  Species: D. melanogaster (fly)
  Insert size (bp): 1395
  Entrez Gene: CG13296 (a.k.a. Dmel_CG13296, Dmel\CG13296)
  Cloning method: Gateway Cloning
  Sequencing primers: 5′ M13F; 3′ M13R
Terms and licenses: Academic/Nonprofit Terms; Industry Terms: Not Available to Industry
Depositor comments: Please note that the ORFs in this collection were cloned open-ended (without a stop codon).
How to cite: KHBD00170 was a gift from Bart Deplancke (Addgene plasmid # 34323 ; http://n2t.net/addgene:34323 ; RRID:Addgene_34323)
